Addgene plasmid #223752: pETDuet1_BCL2L13(1-465aa)-THROMBIN-GST (Y213A/I216A/W276A/I279A; deltaLIR1+2)
Purpose: Expression of recombinant protein for purification
Depositing lab: Sascha Martens. Depositing organization: University of Vienna. Publication: Reconstitution of BNIP3/NIX-mitophagy initiation reveals hierarchical flexibility of the autophagy machinery. Adriaenssens E, Schaar S, Cook ASI, Stuke JFM, Sawa-Makarska J, Nguyen TN, Ren X, Schuschnig M, Romanov J, Khuu G, Uoselis L, Lazarou M, Hummer G, Hurley JH, Martens S. Nat Cell Biol. 2025 Jul 25. doi: 10.1038/s41556-025-01712-y. PubMed 40715440.
Backbone
  Vector backbone: pET-Duet
  Vector type: Bacterial Expression
Growth in bacteria
  Bacterial resistance: Ampicillin, 100 μg/mL
  Growth temperature: 37°C
  Growth strain: DH5alpha
  Copy number: Unknown
Gene/Insert
  Gene/Insert name: BCL2L13 soluble part
  Species: H. sapiens (human)
  Mutation: expresses aa 1-465, with Y213A/I216A/W276A/I279A; deletion of LIR1+2
  Entrez Gene: BCL2L13 (a.k.a. BCL-RAMBO, Bcl2-L-13, MIL1)
  Tag / fusion protein: Thrombin cleavage-GST (C terminal on insert)
  Cloning method: Gibson Cloning
Terms and licenses: Academic/Nonprofit Terms; Industry Terms: Not Available to Industry
Depositor comments: Internal #: SMc2147 . Please visit https://doi.org/10.1101/2024.08.28.609967 for bioRxiv preprint.
How to cite: pETDuet1_BCL2L13(1-465aa)-THROMBIN-GST (Y213A/I216A/W276A/I279A; deltaLIR1+2) was a gift from Sascha Martens (Addgene plasmid # 223752 ; http://n2t.net/addgene:223752 ; RRID:Addgene_223752)
