[The description below was written by a language model from this plasmid's Addgene catalogue record and pLannotate feature annotations shown in this document.]
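Description:
pETDuet1_BCL2L13(1-465aa)-THROMBIN-GST (Y213A/I216A/W276A/I279A; deltaLIR1+2) is a 7,439-nt bacterial expression plasmid built on the pET-Duet backbone for producing recombinant protein for purification. It replicates through a ColE1/pBR322-type origin accompanied by the bom region and the rop gene, which restrains copy number, and it also carries an f1 phage origin. Selection is by ampicillin resistance (β-lactamase under its own promoter). A lacI gene with its native promoter supplies lac repressor. The short tetracycline-resistance fragments and a predicted E. coli ORF in the annotation are backbone remnants rather than functional markers.

As in Duet vectors generally, there are two T7 promoter/lac operator units. The first, spanning the sequence origin, is followed by a T7 gene 10 ribosome binding site but has no annotated coding sequence. The insert lies downstream of the second T7 promoter/lac operator. It encodes the soluble part of human BCL2L13 (residues 1-465), fused at its C terminus through a thrombin cleavage site to Schistosoma japonicum GST, with a T7 terminator downstream. Annotated S-Tag and SET1 fragments lie between GST and the terminator; whether they are translated is not stated. Expression requires a host providing T7 RNA polymerase and is inducible with IPTG. GST allows glutathione-affinity capture, and thrombin can then release the BCL2L13 portion. The four alanine substitutions (Y213A/I216A and W276A/I279A) are described by the depositor as eliminating LIR1 and LIR2; LIRs are LC3-interacting region motifs, so this is a LIR-deficient mutant. The associated publication concerns reconstitution of mitophagy initiation, for which such a mutant would suit comparison with wild-type protein.
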