Features (pLannotate 1.2.2; 22 found; start..end, strand, type, name):
      3..27      +  protein_bind   lac operator: The lac repressor binds to the lac operator to inhibit transcription in E. coli. This inhibition can be relieved by adding lactose or isopropyl-β-D-thiogalactopyranoside (IPTG). lac repressor encoded by lacI
     42..64      +  RBS            RBS: efficient ribosome binding site from bacteriophage T7 gene 10 (Olins and Rangwala, 1989)
    214..232     +  promoter       T7 promoter: promoter for bacteriophage T7 RNA polymerase
    233..257     +  protein_bind   lac operator: The lac repressor binds to the lac operator to inhibit transcription in E. coli. This inhibition can be relieved by adding lactose or isopropyl-β-D-thiogalactopyranoside (IPTG). lac repressor encoded by lacI
    300..1697    +  CDS            BCL2L13: B2L13_HUMAN - Also known as MIL1. Experimental evidence at protein level: Swiss-Prot protein existence level 1. May promote the activation of caspase-3 and apoptosis. From Homo sapiens (Human).
   1722..2374    +  CDS            GST (fragment): glutathione S-transferase from Schistosoma japonicum
   2388..2429    +  CDS            S-Tag (fragment): affinity and epitope tag derived from pancreatic ribonuclease A
   2459..2476    +  CDS            SET1 (fragment): solubility-enhancement tag derived from T7 phage gene 10B
   2484..2531    +  terminator     T7 terminator: transcription terminator for bacteriophage T7 RNA polymerase
   2568..3023    +  rep_origin     f1 ori (sequence partly withheld): f1 bacteriophage origin of replication; arrow indicates direction of (+) strand synthesis
   3138..3998    -  CDS            AmpR: β-lactamase; bla; confers resistance to ampicillin, carbenicillin, and related antibiotics
   3999..4091    -  promoter       AmpR promoter: bla
   4172..4760    +  rep_origin     ori: high-copy-number ColE1/pMB1/pBR322/pUC origin of replication
   4946..5085    -  misc_feature   bom: basis of mobility region from pBR322
   5187..5378    -  CDS            rop: Rop protein, which maintains plasmids at low copy number; rop
   5395..5775    +  CDS            YPB1_ECOLX: Protein predicted: Swiss-Prot protein existence level 4. From Escherichia coli.
   5837..5901    -  CDS            TcR (fragment): tetracycline efflux protein; tet; confers resistance to tetracycline
   5916..5937    -  protein_bind   CAP binding site: CAP binding activates transcription in the presence of cAMP. E. coli catabolite activator protein
   5950..7032    -  CDS            lacI: lac repressor; lacI; The lac repressor binds to the lac operator to inhibit transcription in E. coli. This inhibition can be relieved by adding lactose or isopropyl-β-D-thiogalactopyranoside (IPTG).
   7033..7110    -  promoter       lacI promoter: lacI
   7118..7397    -  CDS            TcR (fragment): tetracycline efflux protein; tet; confers resistance to tetracycline
   7423..2       +  promoter       T7 promoter (across the origin): promoter for bacteriophage T7 RNA polymerase
>Addgene plasmid #223752 | pETDuet1_BCL2L13(1-465aa)-THROMBIN-GST (Y213A/I216A/W276A/I279A; deltaLIR1+2) | addgene full sequence | sequence record 448281 | Addgene NGS Result
GGGGAATTGTGAGCGGATAACAATTCCCCTCTAGAAATAATTTTGTTTAACTTTAAGAAGGAGATATACC
ATGGGCAGCAGCCATCACCATCATCACCACAGCCAGGATCCGAATTCGAGCTCGGCGCGCCTGCAGGTCG
ACAAGCTTGCGGCCGCATAATGCTTAAGTCGAACAGAAAGTAATCGTATTGTACACGGCCGCATAATCGA
AATTAATACGACTCACTATAGGGGAATTGTGAGCGGATAACAATTCCCCATCTTAGTATATTAGTTAAGT
ATAAGAAGGAGATATACATATGGCGTCCTCTTCTACTGTGCCTCTGGGATTTCACTATGAAACAAAGTAT
GTTGTTCTCAGCTACTTGGGACTCCTCTCTCAAGAGAAGCTGCAAGAGCAACATCTTTCCTCACCCCAAG
GGGTTCAACTAGATATAGCTTCACAATCTCTGGATCAAGAAATTTTATTAAAAGTTAAAACTGAAATTGA
AGAAGAGCTAAAATCTCTGGACAAAGAAATTTCTGAAGCCTTCACCAGCACAGGCTTTGACCGTCACACT
TCTCCAGTGTTCAGCCCTGCCAATCCAGAAAGCTCAATGGAAGACTGCTTGGCCCATCTTGGAGAAAAAG
TGTCCCAGGAACTGAAAGAGCCTCTCCATAAAGCATTGCAAATGCTCCTGAGCCAGCCAGTGACATATCA
GGCATTTCGGGAATGTACACTGGAGACCACAGTTCATGCCAGCGGCTGGAATAAGATTTTGGTGCCTCTG
GTTTTGCTACGACAAATGCTTTTGGAATTGACAAGACGTGGTCAAGAACCTTTGAGCGCACTGCTGCAGT
TTGGCGTGACATACCTGGAGGACTATTCGGCAGAGTACATCATTCAGCAAGGTGGCTGGGGCACTGTGTT
TAGTCTTGAGTCAGAGGAGGAGGAAGCTCCTGGAGCTACTGCAGAAGATAGCAATGACATTTACATCCTG
CCCAGCGACAACTCTGGACAAGTCAGTCCCCCAGAGTCTCCAACTGTGACCACTTCCTGGCAGTCTGAGA
GCTTACCTGTGTCACTGTCAGCTAGCCAGAGTTGGCACACAGAAAGCCTGCCAGTGTCACTAGGCCCTGA
GTCCGCGCAGCAGGCTGCAATGGATCCTGAAGAAGTGAAAAGCTTAGACAGCAACGGAGCTGGAGAGAAG
AGTGAGAACAACTCCTCTAATTCTGACATTGTGCACGTGGAGAAAGAAGAGGTGCCCGAGGGCATGGAAG
AGGCTGCTGTGGCTTCTGTGGTCTTGCCAGCGCGGGAGCTGCAAGAGGCACTTCCTGAAGCCCCAGCTCC
CTTGCTTCCACATATCACTGCCACCTCCCTGCTGGGGACAAGGGAACCTGACACAGAAGTGATCACAGTT
GAGAAATCCAGCCCTGCTACATCTCTGTTTGTAGAACTTGATGAAGAAGAGGTGAAAGCAGCAACAACTG
AACCTACTGAAGTGGAGGAGGTGGTCCCCGCACTGGAACCCACAGAAACGCTGCTGAGTGAGAAGGAGAT
AAACGCAAGGGAAGAGAGCCTTGTGGAAGAGCTGTCCCCTGCCAGCGAGAAGAAGCCCGTGCCGCCGTCT
GAGGGCAAGTCTAGACTGTCCCCCGCCGGTGAGATGAAGCCCATGCCGCTGTCTGAGGGCAAGTCTATAC
TGCTGTTTGGAGGATCACTGGTTCCGCGTGGATCCGGCGGATCCCCTATACTAGGTTATTGGAAAATTAA
GGGCCTTGTGCAACCCACTCGACTTCTTTTGGAATATCTTGAAGAAAAATATGAAGAGCATTTGTATGAG
CGCGATGAAGGTGATAAATGGCGAAACAAAAAGTTTGAATTGGGTTTGGAGTTTCCCAATCTTCCTTATT
ATATTGATGGTGATGTTAAATTAACACAGTCTATGGCCATCATACGTTATATAGCTGACAAGCACAACAT
GTTGGGTGGTTGTCCAAAAGAGCGTGCAGAGATTTCAATGCTTGAAGGAGCGGTTTTGGATATTAGATAC
GGTGTTTCGAGAATTGCATATAGTAAAGACTTTGAAACTCTCAAAGTTGATTTTCTTAGCAAGCTACCTG
AAATGCTGAAAATGTTCGAAGATCGTTTATGTCATAAAACATATTTAAATGGTGATCATGTAACCCATCC
TGACTTCATGTTGTATGACGCTCTTGATGTTGTTTTATACATGGACCCAATGTGCCTGGATGCGTTCCCA
AAATTAGTTTGTTTTAAAAAACGTATTGAAGCTATCCCACAAATTGATAAGTACTTGAAATCCAGCAAGT
ATATAGCATGGCCTTTGCAGGGCTGGCAAGCCACGTTTGGTGGTGGCGACCATCCTCCAAAATAGCTCGA
GTCTGGTAAAGAAACCGCTGCTGCGAAATTTGAACGCCAGCACATGGACTCGTCTACTAGCGCAGCTTAA
TTAACCTAGGCTGCTGCCACCGCTGAGCAATAACTAGCATAACCCCTTGGGGCCTCTAAACGGGTCTTGA
GGGGTTTTTTGCTGAAAGGAGGAACTATATCCGGATTGGCGAATGGG
[124 nt withheld, positions 2568-2691]
C
[91 nt withheld, positions 2693-2783]
A
[49 nt withheld, positions 2785-2833]
CCTTTGACGTTGGAGTCCACGTTCTTT
[37 nt withheld, positions 2861-2897]
ACCCTATCTCGGTCTATTCTTTTGATTTATAAGGGATTTTGCCGATTTCGGCCTATTGGTTAAAAAATGA
GCTGATTTAACAAAAATTTAACGCGAATTTTAACAAAATATTAACGTTTACAATTTCTGGCGGCACGATG
GCATGAGATTATCAAAAAGGATCTTCACCTAGATCCTTTTAAATTAAAAATGAAGTTTTAAATCAATCTA
AAGTATATATGAGTAAACTTGGTCTGACAGTTACCAATGCTTAATCAGTGAGGCACCTATCTCAGCGATC
TGTCTATTTCGTTCATCCATAGTTGCCTGACTCCCCGTCGTGTAGATAACTACGATACGGGAGGGCTTAC
CATCTGGCCCCAGTGCTGCAATGATACCGCGAGACCCACGCTCACCGGCTCCAGATTTATCAGCAATAAA
CCAGCCAGCCGGAAGGGCCGAGCGCAGAAGTGGTCCTGCAACTTTATCCGCCTCCATCCAGTCTATTAAT
TGTTGCCGGGAAGCTAGAGTAAGTAGTTCGCCAGTTAATAGTTTGCGCAACGTTGTTGCCATTGCTACAG
GCATCGTGGTGTCACGCTCGTCGTTTGGTATGGCTTCATTCAGCTCCGGTTCCCAACGATCAAGGCGAGT
TACATGATCCCCCATGTTGTGCAAAAAAGCGGTTAGCTCCTTCGGTCCTCCGATCGTTGTCAGAAGTAAG
TTGGCCGCAGTGTTATCACTCATGGTTATGGCAGCACTGCATAATTCTCTTACTGTCATGCCATCCGTAA
GATGCTTTTCTGTGACTGGTGAGTACTCAACCAAGTCATTCTGAGAATAGTGTATGCGGCGACCGAGTTG
CTCTTGCCCGGCGTCAATACGGGATAATACCGCGCCACATAGCAGAACTTTAAAAGTGCTCATCATTGGA
AAACGTTCTTCGGGGCGAAAACTCTCAAGGATCTTACCGCTGTTGAGATCCAGTTCGATGTAACCCACTC
GTGCACCCAACTGATCTTCAGCATCTTTTACTTTCACCAGCGTTTCTGGGTGAGCAAAAACAGGAAGGCA
AAATGCCGCAAAAAAGGGAATAAGGGCGACACGGAAATGTTGAATACTCATACTCTTCCTTTTTCAATCA
TGATTGAAGCATTTATCAGGGTTATTGTCTCATGAGCGGATACATATTTGAATGTATTTAGAAAAATAAA
CAAATAGGTCATGACCAAAATCCCTTAACGTGAGTTTTCGTTCCACTGAGCGTCAGACCCCGTAGAAAAG
ATCAAAGGATCTTCTTGAGATCCTTTTTTTCTGCGCGTAATCTGCTGCTTGCAAACAAAAAAACCACCGC
TACCAGCGGTGGTTTGTTTGCCGGATCAAGAGCTACCAACTCTTTTTCCGAAGGTAACTGGCTTCAGCAG
AGCGCAGATACCAAATACTGTCCTTCTAGTGTAGCCGTAGTTAGGCCACCACTTCAAGAACTCTGTAGCA
CCGCCTACATACCTCGCTCTGCTAATCCTGTTACCAGTGGCTGCTGCCAGTGGCGATAAGTCGTGTCTTA
CCGGGTTGGACTCAAGACGATAGTTACCGGATAAGGCGCAGCGGTCGGGCTGAACGGGGGGTTCGTGCAC
ACAGCCCAGCTTGGAGCGAACGACCTACACCGAACTGAGATACCTACAGCGTGAGCTATGAGAAAGCGCC
ACGCTTCCCGAAGGGAGAAAGGCGGACAGGTATCCGGTAAGCGGCAGGGTCGGAACAGGAGAGCGCACGA
GGGAGCTTCCAGGGGGAAACGCCTGGTATCTTTATAGTCCTGTCGGGTTTCGCCACCTCTGACTTGAGCG
TCGATTTTTGTGATGCTCGTCAGGGGGGCGGAGCCTATGGAAAAACGCCAGCAACGCGGCCTTTTTACGG
TTCCTGGCCTTTTGCTGGCCTTTTGCTCACATGTTCTTTCCTGCGTTATCCCCTGATTCTGTGGATAACC
GTATTACCGCCTTTGAGTGAGCTGATACCGCTCGCCGCAGCCGAACGACCGAGCGCAGCGAGTCAGTGAG
CGAGGAAGCGGAAGAGCGCCTGATGCGGTATTTTCTCCTTACGCATCTGTGCGGTATTTCACACCGCAAT
GGTGCACTCTCAGTACAATCTGCTCTGATGCCGCATAGTTAAGCCAGTATACACTCCGCTATCGCTACGT
GACTGGGTCATGGCTGCGCCCCGACACCCGCCAACACCCGCTGACGCGCCCTGACGGGCTTGTCTGCTCC
CGGCATCCGCTTACAGACAAGCTGTGACCGTCTCCGGGAGCTGCATGTGTCAGAGGTTTTCACCGTCATC
ACCGAAACGCGCGAGGCAGCTGCGGTAAAGCTCATCAGCGTGGTCGTGAAGCGATTCACAGATGTCTGCC
TGTTCATCCGCGTCCAGCTCGTTGAGTTTCTCCAGAAGCGTTAATGTCTGGCTTCTGATAAAGCGGGCCA
TGTTAAGGGCGGTTTTTTCCTGTTTGGTCACTGATGCCTCCGTGTAAGGGGGATTTCTGTTCATGGGGGT
AATGATACCGATGAAACGAGAGAGGATGCTCACGATACGGGTTACTGATGATGAACATGCCCGGTTACTG
GAACGTTGTGAGGGTAAACAACTGGCGGTATGGATGCGGCGGGACCAGAGAAAAATCACTCAGGGTCAAT
GCCAGCGCTTCGTTAATACAGATGTAGGTGTTCCACAGGGTAGCCAGCAGCATCCTGCGATGCAGATCCG
GAACATAATGGTGCAGGGCGCTGACTTCCGCGTTTCCAGACTTTACGAAACACGGAAACCGAAGACCATT
CATGTTGTTGCTCAGGTCGCAGACGTTTTGCAGCAGCAGTCGCTTCACGTTCGCTCGCGTATCGGTGATT
CATTCTGCTAACCAGTAAGGCAACCCCGCCAGCCTAGCCGGGTCCTCAACGACAGGAGCACGATCATGCT
AGTCATGCCCCGCGCCCACCGGAAGGAGCTGACTGGGTTGAAGGCTCTCAAGGGCATCGGTCGAGATCCC
GGTGCCTAATGAGTGAGCTAACTTACATTAATTGCGTTGCGCTCACTGCCCGCTTTCCAGTCGGGAAACC
TGTCGTGCCAGCTGCATTAATGAATCGGCCAACGCGCGGGGAGAGGCGGTTTGCGTATTGGGCGCCAGGG
TGGTTTTTCTTTTCACCAGTGAGACGGGCAACAGCTGATTGCCCTTCACCGCCTGGCCCTGAGAGAGTTG
CAGCAAGCGGTCCACGCTGGTTTGCCCCAGCAGGCGAAAATCCTGTTTGATGGTGGTTAACGGCGGGATA
TAACATGAGCTGTCTTCGGTATCGTCGTATCCCACTACCGAGATGTCCGCACCAACGCGCAGCCCGGACT
CGGTAATGGCGCGCATTGCGCCCAGCGCCATCTGATCGTTGGCAACCAGCATCGCAGTGGGAACGATGCC
CTCATTCAGCATTTGCATGGTTTGTTGAAAACCGGACATGGCACTCCAGTCGCCTTCCCGTTCCGCTATC
GGCTGAATTTGATTGCGAGTGAGATATTTATGCCAGCCAGCCAGACGCAGACGCGCCGAGACAGAACTTA
ATGGGCCCGCTAACAGCGCGATTTGCTGGTGACCCAATGCGACCAGATGCTCCACGCCCAGTCGCGTACC
GTCTTCATGGGAGAAAATAATACTGTTGATGGGTGTCTGGTCAGAGACATCAAGAAATAACGCCGGAACA
TTAGTGCAGGCAGCTTCCACAGCAATGGCATCCTGGTCATCCAGCGGATAGTTAATGATCAGCCCACTGA
CGCGTTGCGCGAGAAGATTGTGCACCGCCGCTTTACAGGCTTCGACGCCGCTTCGTTCTACCATCGACAC
CACCACGCTGGCACCCAGTTGATCGGCGCGAGATTTAATCGCCGCGACAATTTGCGACGGCGCGTGCAGG
GCCAGACTGGAGGTGGCAACGCCAATCAGCAACGACTGTTTGCCCGCCAGTTGTTGTGCCACGCGGTTGG
GAATGTAATTCAGCTCCGCCATCGCCGCTTCCACTTTTTCCCGCGTTTTCGCAGAAACGTGGCTGGCCTG
GTTCACCACGCGGGAAACGGTCTGATAAGAGACACCGGCATACTCTGCGACATCGTATAACGTTACTGGT
TTCACATTCACCACCCTGAATTGACTCTCTTCCGGGCGCTATCATGCCATACCGCGAAAGGTTTTGCGCC
ATTCGATGGTGTCCGGGATCTCGACGCTCTCCCTTATGCGACTCCTGCATTAGGAAGCAGCCCAGTAGTA
GGTTGAGGCCGTTGAGCACCGCCGCCGCAAGGAATGGTGCATGCAAGGAGATGGCGCCCAACAGTCCCCC
GGCCACGGGGCCTGCCACCATACCCACGCCGAAACAAGCGCTCATGAGCCCGAAGTGGCGAGCCCGATCT
TCCCCATCGGTGATGTCGGCGATATAGGCGCCAGCAACCGCACCTGTGGCGCCGGTGATGCCGGCCACGA
TGCGTCCGGCGTAGAGGATCGAGATCGATCTCGATCCCGCGAAATTAATACGACTCACTATA
